>Addgene plasmid #67340 | pDONR221-ARL11 | addgene partial sequence | sequence record 119315 | M13-Rev 5'-CAGGAAACAGCTATGACC-3'
TCAGCTGGATGGCAAATAATGATTTTATTTTGACTGATAGTGACCTGTTCGTTGCAACAAATTGATAAGC
AATGCTTTCTTATAATGCCAACTTTGTACAAGAAAGCTGGGTCCTATCAAGATCTCTTGCTGTCTCCGCG
CTCAGCCCCATGGGCTCTCGCCTGCAGACACATGCAGCTGCGAGATTTCAGGAGGCTCCACAGGCTCTGC
AGGGCCTCGGGCAGCCCCTCCCCAGTGAGGGCACTGCAGCCCCGGAGCTCCCAGCGGTGGTCCTGGAATC
TCTCTAGACTCAGCCTGTTTCTGATCTTAAGCAGCGGAAGTGCATCAGGTGCCTCCTGCTTGTTGGCCAG
CACCAAGAAGGGGACGCCAGCCATGTTGGGGTCGTTCAGGACTTCTGTGAGCTCAGCCGCCGACTCGGGT
AAGCGGGCTTCATCTGTGCTGTCCAGTACGTACACGAGGATATCTGTGCCTTCCAGATAGTCCTTCCAGC
TGGCTCTGAGCGGGGCCTGCCCCCCAACGTCCCAGAGAGTCAGTGACACGTGCCCAGGAGCTTTCAGAGG
CTCCACGTTGAAACCAACAGTGGGCAGGGTCTCCACCAGCTGGTGGCCCTTCAGCTTGTAAAGGAGCGTG
GTCTTGCCCGCCGAGTCCAGGCCCATCATCACCACCTGGGCTTCCGCCTTGTGACCTCTGGAATTCACAG
AACCCATGGTTCTATCTCCT
