[The description below was written by a language model from this plasmid's Addgene catalogue record.]
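Description:
pDONR221-ARL11 is a Gateway entry clone built in the commercial pDONR221 donor backbone and carrying the open reading frame of human ARL11 (also known as ARLTS1), a member of the ARF family of small regulatory GTPases. It is a high-copy plasmid propagated in standard E. coli cloning strains under kanamycin selection. Although the catalogue lists the vector type as bacterial expression alongside Gateway entry vector, the record states that there is no promoter driving the insert, so the plasmid functions as a storage and shuttle clone, not as an expression construct in its own right.

The ARL11 coding sequence was introduced by Gateway cloning, which in an entry clone normally leaves the insert flanked by attL recombination sites; no feature table is provided, so these and other backbone elements are not itemised in the record. The insert retains its native stop codon, meaning that after LR recombination into a destination vector the protein can be expressed untagged or with an N-terminal tag, but not fused to a C-terminal tag. Two differences from the reference sequence are recorded: a silent G-to-A change at base 261, and a T-to-C change at base 442 that produces a C148R amino-acid substitution, which users should bear in mind when interpreting functional results. M13 forward and reverse primer sites flank the insert for sequence verification. The plasmid belongs to a toolbox collection of constructs for expressing or knocking down human ARF, ARL and SAR GTPases, and its use is to transfer ARL11 into destination vectors suited to the chosen host.
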