Addgene plasmid #67340: pDONR221-ARL11
Purpose: hArl11 with stop codon in Gateway Entry vector
Depositing lab: Richard Kahn. Depositing organization: Emory University. Publication: Tool box: Plasmids for the expression or knockdown of human ARF Family GTPases (ARF/ARL/SAR) and their co-expression in bacteria with N-myristoyltransferases. Kerr SC, Kahn RA. Cell Logist. 2015 Sep 21;5(3):e1090523. doi: 10.1080/21592799.2015.1090523. eCollection 2015 Jul-Sep. PubMed 27057421.
Backbone
  Vector backbone: pDONR221
  Backbone manufacturer: Life Technologies
  Vector type: Bacterial Expression ; Gateway Entry vector
Growth in bacteria
  Bacterial resistance: Kanamycin, 50 μg/mL
  Growth temperature: 37°C
  Growth strain: DH5alpha
  Copy number: High Copy
Gene/Insert
  Gene/Insert name: ARL11 (alt name: pRK18s-221)
  Species: H. sapiens (human)
  Mutation: bp 261 G to A; silent mutation; bp 442 T to C; aa C148R
  Entrez Gene: ARL11 (a.k.a. ARLTS1)
  Promoter: None
  Cloning method: Gateway Cloning
  Sequencing primers: 5′ M13-Fwd; 3′ M13-Rev
Terms and licenses: Academic/Nonprofit Terms; Industry Terms: Not Available to Industry
How to cite: pDONR221-ARL11 was a gift from Richard Kahn (Addgene plasmid # 67340 ; http://n2t.net/addgene:67340 ; RRID:Addgene_67340)
